Addgene plasmid #20535: pWZL Neo Myr Flag MELK
Depositing lab: William Hahn & Jean Zhao. Depositing organization: Dana-Farber Cancer Institute. Publication: Integrative Genomic Approaches Identify IKBKE as a Breast Cancer Oncogene (Kinase Library Clones). Boehm JS, Zhao JJ, Yao J, Kim SY, Firestein R, Dunn IF, Sjostrom SK, Garraway LA, Weremowicz S, Richardson AL, Greulich H, Stewart CJ, Mulvey LA, Shen RR, Ambrogio L, Hirozane-Kishikawa T, Hill DE, Vidal M, Meyerson M, Grenier JK, Hinkle G, Root DE, Roberts TM, Lander ES, Polyak K, Hahn WC. Cell. 2007 Jun 15. 129(6):1065-1079. 10.1016/j.cell.2007.03.052 PubMed 17574021.
Backbone
  Vector backbone: pWZL-Neo-Myr-Flag-DEST
  Backbone manufacturer: William Hahn Lab (available at Addgene, #15300)
  Vector type: Mammalian Expression, Retroviral
  Selectable markers: Neomycin (select with G418)
Growth in bacteria
  Bacterial resistance: Ampicillin, 100 μg/mL
  Growth temperature: 37°C
  Growth strain: Stbl3
  Growth instructions: Stbl3 cells to prevent recombination.
  Copy number: Unknown
Gene/Insert
  Gene/Insert name: MELK (alt name: maternal embryonic leucine zipper kinase)
  Species: H. sapiens (human)
  GenBank ID: NM_014791
  Entrez Gene: MELK (a.k.a. HPK38)
  Tag / fusion protein: Myr (N terminal on backbone); Flag (N terminal on backbone)
  Cloning method: Gateway Cloning
  Sequencing primers: 5′ pWZL-Fwd (GAA CCT CCT CGT TCG ACC); 3′ pWZL-Rev (TTC CGG GCC CTC ACA TTG)
Resource information
  A portion of this plasmid was derived from a plasmid made by: 1-C9
Terms and licenses: Academic/Nonprofit Terms; Industry Terms: Not Available to Industry
Depositor comments: ORFs were cloned into Gateway compatible pEntry vectors. An LR recombination reaction was performed to move the ORF to pWZL-Neo-Myr-Flag DEST such that the ORF would have 5' myristoylation and flag tags. This plasmid is part of a kinase library, and the gene has been verified, but has not been fully sequenced for minor mutations. Please see the following link for plasmids from this article that are not part of the kinase library http://www.addgene.org/pubmed/17574021
How to cite: pWZL Neo Myr Flag MELK was a gift from William Hahn & Jean Zhao (Addgene plasmid # 20535)
