[The description below was written by a language model from this plasmid's Addgene catalogue record.]
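Description:
pWZL Neo Myr Flag MELK is a retroviral mammalian expression plasmid carrying the human MELK open reading frame (maternal embryonic leucine zipper kinase, also known as HPK38). It is built on the Gateway destination vector pWZL-Neo-Myr-Flag-DEST. The ORF was first placed in a Gateway entry vector and then moved into the destination backbone by an LR recombination reaction. This positions it downstream of backbone-encoded myristoylation and Flag sequences, so the kinase is expressed as an N-terminal Myr-Flag fusion. A myristoylation signal directs lipid modification and membrane association of the fused protein, a strategy commonly used to promote kinase activation. The Flag epitope allows detection or immunoprecipitation with standard antibodies.

The plasmid is propagated in bacteria under ampicillin selection, and a recombination-deficient strain is recommended, as is usual for vectors with repeated retroviral sequences. In mammalian cells, a neomycin resistance marker allows selection of transduced or transfected cells with G418. As a retroviral vector, it is intended to be packaged into virus for stable delivery of the expression cassette into target cells. The record does not give a feature table, so the promoter driving the fusion, the arrangement of the neomycin cassette, the bacterial origin of replication and the copy number are not stated.

This clone belongs to a library of myristoylated, Flag-tagged human kinases assembled for gain-of-function screening in a study of breast cancer oncogenes. The depositors note that the identity of the gene has been verified but that the insert has not been fully sequenced, so minor mutations cannot be excluded.
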