>Addgene plasmid #20535 | pWZL Neo Myr Flag MELK | addgene partial sequence | sequence record 26360 | 20535 with pWZL-Fwd
CTCCTTCTCTAGGCGCCGGCCGGATCCAGAATTCGCCACCATGGGGTCTTCAAAATCTAAACCAAAGGAC
CCCAGCCAGCGCCGGCGCAGGATCCGAGGTTACCTTGACTACAAAGACGATGACGACAAGCAATTGACAA
GTTTGTACAAAAAAGTTGGCATGAAAGATTATGATGAACTTCTCAAATATTATGAATTACATGAAACTAT
TGGGACAGGTGGCTTTGCAAAGGTCAAACTTGCCTGCCATATCCTTACTGGAGAGATGGTAGCTATAAAA
ATCATGGATAAAAACACACTAGGGAGTGATTTGCCCCGGATCAAAACGGAGATTGAGGCCTTGAAGAACC
TGAGACATCAGCATATATGTCAACTCTACCATGTGCTAGAGACAGCCAACAAAATATTCATGGTTCTTGA
GTACTGCCCTGGAGGAGAGCTGTTTGACTATATAATTTCCCAGGATCGCCTGTCAGAAGAGGAGACCCGG
GTTGTCTTCCGTCAGATAGTATCTGCTGTTGCTTATGTGCACAGCCAGGGCTATGCTCACAGGGACCTCA
AGCCAGAAAATTTGCTGTTTGATGAATATCATAAATTAAAGCTGATTGACTTTGGTCTCTGTGCAAAACC
CAAGGGTAACAAGGATTACCATCTACAGACATGCTGTGGGANTCTGGCTTATGCAGCACCTGAGTTAATA
CAAGGCAAATCATATCTTGG
