>Addgene plasmid #20535 | pWZL Neo Myr Flag MELK | addgene partial sequence | sequence record 38918 | pWZL-Rev
GTCGACTAGATCAAACCACTTTGTACAAGAAAGTTGGGTATACCTTGCAGCTAGATAGGATGTCTTCCAC
TAATCTTTTGTAAACCCAGGCATCGCCCTTAAGCCGCTGCCTCCCGATACCCACCACATCGGGTTTTTGA
AGCTGGCACACTTCTAATTCAAATTGCATTGTCACTTTCCCNAAATCTGACTGTGTTTGACACTTCAGTG
TATAACCCTTTTGTACAAAGTCAACATGCTTCTTTGGAAGAATAGACATTATTTCATTCAACAGTTGATC
TGGATTCACTAATCTAGTTGTAGTCACANTATAGTGAAGCTTTAGTCTTCTGGGCCCGTCTCTGGCAGAA
CCCTTCCTTTTGCTCCTGGTGAGCACAG
